>Addgene plasmid #239509 | pKS1335 | addgene full sequence | sequence record 491723 | Addgene NGS Result
ACTGGCCGATAATTGCAGACGAACGTTGATAGGTCAAGATCAATGTAAACAATTACTTTGTTATGTAGAG
TTTTTTTAGCTACCTATATTCCACCATAACATCAATCATGCGGTTGCTGGTGTATTTACCAATAATGTTT
AATGTATATATATATATATATATATGGGGCCGTATACTTACATATAGTAGATGTCAAGCGTAGGCGCTTC
CCCTGCCGGCTGTGAGGGCGCCATAACCAAGGTATCTATAGACCGCCAATCAGCAAACTACCTCCGTACA
TTCATGTTGCACCCACACATTTATACACCCAGACCGCGACAAATTACCCATAAGGTTGTTTGTGACGGCG
TCGTACAAGAGAACGTGGGAACTTTTTAGGCTCACCAAAAAAGAAAGAAAAAATACGAGTTGCTGACAGA
AGCCTCAAGAAAAAAAAAATTCTTCTTCGACTATGCTGGAGGCAGAGATGATCGAGCCGGTAGTTAACTA
TATATAGCTAAATTGGTTCCATCACCTTCTTTTCTGGTGTCGCTCCTTCTAGTGCTATTTCTGGCTTTTC
CTATTTTTTTTTTTCCATTTTTCTTTCTCTCTTTCTAATATATAAATTCTCTTGCATTTTCTATTTTTCT
CTCTATCTATTCTACTTGTTTATTCCCTTCAAGGTTTTTTTTTAAGGAGTACTTGTTTTTAGAATATACG
GTCAACGAACTATAATTAACTAAACAGATCTATGAATAGGACTGTCTTTTTGGCATTTGTATTTGGATGG
TATTTCTGTTCAATAGCTCTCTCCATATACAATAGATGGATGTTCGATCCGAAGGACGGATTGGGTATTG
GGTATCCCGTGTTGGTGACAACATTCCATCAGGCTACTTTATGGTTACTATCCGGCATATACATTAAGCT
CAGGCATAAGCCAGTGAAAAACGTTTTAAGAAAGAATAATGGTTTTAACTGGAGTTTTTTTCTAAAATTT
TTACTCCCTACGGCAGTCGCTTCTGCAGGTGATATCGGGCTCAGTAACGTTTCCTTCCAGTATGTTCCCT
TGACAATTTATACAATTATCAAATCTTCGAGCATAGCTTTTGTCCTTTTATTCGGCTGTATCTTCAAGCT
AGAAAAGTTTCATTGGAAGTTGGCACTTTCAGTAATAATTATGTTTGTTGGTGTAGCATTAATGGTTTTC
AAACCAAGCGATTCCACCAGTACCAAAAACGACCAAGCCTTGGTCATTTTTGGCAGCTTTCTTGTCCTAG
CAAGTAGCTGTCTTTCTGGGTTAAGGTGGGTTTATACGCAGTTGATGCTTAGGAACAACCCAATTCAAAC
TAACACCGCTGCAGCAGTAGAGGAATCTGATGGTGCCCTTTTCACGGAAAATGAAGATAATGTCGATAAT
GAACCTGTTGTTAACCTCGCCAATAACAAAATGCTGGAGAATTTTGGAGAATCCAAGCCTCACCCAATTC
ATACAATCCACCAGTTAGCTCCTATAATGGGCATTACTCTGTTGCTTACCTCGCTACTTGTGGAAAAACC
ATTTCCTGGTATATTCAGCTCTAGCATATTTAGGCTTGATACGAGCAATGGCGGTGTCGGCACGGAAACT
ACCGTCCTATCCATTGTGAGGGGTATTGTTTTGTTAATTTTACCTGGTTTTGCAGTCTTTTTGTTGACAA
TTTGTGAGTTTAGTATTTTGGAGCAAACGCCCGTGCTGACCGTATCTATTGTGGGTATAGTGAAGGAACT
TTTGACGGTAATATTTGGTATAATTATTCTTTCTGAAAGATTAAGTGGTTTTTACAATTGGTTAGGAATG
CTTATTATTATGGCAGATGTATGCTATTATAATTACTTCAGATATAAGCAAGATCTATTACAAAAATATC
ATTCAGTTTCGACACAAGATAATCGTAACGAGTTAAAGGGATTTCAAGACTTCGAACAGTTAGGAAGCAA
GAAAATCGCACCATATTCTATTAGTGTCGACCTAACAAATCAAGAGTATGAGCTTGATATGATTGCTCAA
AACGTTAGTCGTTCATCCCAGCAGGTCGGTTCTGTTTCTAAAGGTGAAGAATTATTCACTGGTGTTGTCC
CAATTTTGGTTGAATTAGATGGTGATGTTAATGGTCACAAATTTTCTGTCTCCGGTGAAGGTGAAGGTGA
TGCTACTTACGGTAAATTGACCTTAAAATTTATTTGTACTACTGGTAAATTGCCAGTTCCATGGCCAACC
TTAGTCACTACTTTATCTTGGGGTGTTCAATGTTTTGCAAGATACCCAGATCATATGAAACAACATGACT
TTTTCAAGTCTGCCATGCCAGAAGGTTATGTTCAAGAAAGAACTATTTTTTTCAAAGATGACGGTAACTA
CAAGACCAGAGCTGAAGTCAAGTTTGAAGGTGATACCTTAGTTAATAGAATCGAATTAAAAGGTATTGAT
TTTAAAGAAGATGGTAACATTTTAGGTCACAAATTGGAATACAATTATTTCTCTGACAATGTTTACATCA
CTGCTGACAAACAAAAGAATGGTATCAAAGCTAACTTCAAAATTAGACACAACATTGAAGATGGTGGTGT
TCAATTAGCTGACCATTATCAACAAAATACTCCAATTGGTGATGGTCCAGTCTTGTTACCAGACAACCAT
TACTTATCCACTCAATCTAAGTTATCCAAAGATCCAAACGAAAAGAGGGACCACATGGTCTTGTTAGAAT
TTGTTACTGCTGCTGGTATTACCTTGGGTATGGATGAATTGTACAAAGGATCCGCAGAGTATGTGCGGGC
CCTGTTTGACTTTAATGGGAATGATGAAGAAGACCTTCCCTTTAAGAAAGGAGACATCCTGAGAATCCGG
GATAAGCCTGAAGAGCAGTGGTGGAATGCAGAGGACAGCGAAGGAAAGAGGGGGATGATTCCTGTCCCTT
ACGTGGAGAAGTATGGATCTGGGAGCGGATCTGGAGGCAGCATGGCGGAATATGTACGAGCTCTTTTTGA
TTTTAATGGCAATGATGAGGAGGATCTCCCTTTTAAAAAGGGCGATATTCTGCGCATTCGTGATAAGCCA
GAGGAACAATGGTGGAACGCCGAGGATAGTGAGGGGAAACGCGGCATGATTCCGGTGCCGTATGTAGAGA
AGTACTAATGGCGCCAATTGGTGCGGCAATTGATAATAACGAAAATGTCTTTTAATGATCTGGGTATAAT
GAGGAATTTTCCGAACGTTTTTACTTTATATATATATATACATGTAACATATATTCTATACGCTATAGAG
AAAGGAAATTTTTCAATTAAAAAAAAAATAGAGAAAGAGTTTCACTTCTTGATTATCGCTAACACTAATG
GTTGAAGTACTGCTACTTTAATTTTATGCTGCCAAACCAGATGTCAACACAGCTACAACGTATATATTAA
ATTTGCTCTTGTTCTGTACTTTCCTAATTCTTATGTAAAAAGACAAGAATTTATGATACTATTTAATAAC
AAAAAACTACCTAAGAAAAGCATCATGCAGTCGAAATTGAAATCGAAAAGTAAAACTTTAACGGAACATG
TTTGAAATTCTAAGAAAGCATACATCTTCATCCCTTATATATAGAGTTATGTTTGATATTAGTAGTCATG
TTGTAATCTCTGGCCTAAGTATACGTAACGAAAATGGTAGCACGTCGCGTTTATGGCCCCCAGGTTAATG
TGTTCTCTGAAATTCGCATCACTTTGAGAAATAATGGGAACACCTTACGCGTGAGCTGTGCCCACCGCTT
CGCCTAATAAAGCGGTGTTCTCAAAATTTCTCCCCGTTTTCAGGATCACGAGCGCCATCTAGTTCTGGTA
AAATCGCGCTTACAAGAACAAAGAAAAGAAACATCGCGTAATGCAACAGTGAGACACTTGCCGTCATATA
TAAGGTTTTGGATCAGTAACCGTTATTTGAGCATAACACAGGTTTTTAAATATATTATTATATATCATGG
TATATGTGTAAAATTTTTTTGCTGACTGGTTTTGTTTATTTATTTAGCTTTTTAAAAATTTTACTTTCTT
CTTGTTAATTTTTTCTGATTGCTCTATACTCAAACCAACAACAACTTACTCTACAACTAAGATCTATGCT
CATAGAAAACACTAATGATCGGTTTGGTATCGTCATAGATGCAGGGTCTTCGGGTTCGAGAATCCATGTG
TTTAAGTGGCAGGACACGGAATCGCTTCTTCATGCAACAAACCAGGACTCACAGTCCATATTACAATCAG
TACCTCATATTCATCAAGAAAAAGACTGGACTTTTAAGCTGAATCCAGGCTTGTCGAGTTTTGAAAAAAA
ACCTCAAGATGCGTACAAATCTCACATCAAGCCGTTACTAGATTTTGCTAAGAATATTATCCCTGAATCA
CATTGGTCGAGTTGTCCCGTTTTTATTCAAGCAACCGCGGGCATGCGCCTTTTACCTCAAGACATACAAT
CTTCCATTTTGGATGGTTTGTGTCAGGGGCTCAAACACCCTGCAGAATTTTTGGTTGAGGATTGCTCAGC
ACAAATTCAAGTCATTGATGGTGAAACCGAAGGTTTATATGGCTGGCTTGGCTTAAACTATCTATATGGA
CACTTTAATGACTATAATCCAGAAGTCTCTGACCATTTTACATTTGGGTTTATGGACATGGGCGGTGCCT
CTACTCAGATTGCGTTTGCACCGCATGATTCAGGAGAAATAGCTAGACATAGAGATGACATCGCCACCAT
CTTCTTGAGGAGTGTTAACGGAGATTTGCAGAAATGGGACGTTTTTGTTAGTACGTGGTTAGGGTTTGGT
GCCAATCAGGCTAGAAGAAGGTACTTGGCTCAGTTGATCAATACCCTTCCAGAAAACACAAATGATTACG
AAAATGATGACTTCTCTACAAGGAACTTGAATGATCCATGTATGCCGCGAGGAAGCAGCACGGATTTTGA
ATTTAAAGATACCATATTTCACATCGCGGGTTCTGGGAATTACGAACAATGTACAAAATCTATTTATCCG
TTACTTTTAAAGAACATGCCTTGTGATGACGAGCCGTGCTTGTTTAATGGTGTTCATGCTCCTCGAATAG
ACTTTGCCAATGACAAATTTATAGGTACTTCTGAGTACTGGTACACTGCCAACGACGTATTCAAACTTGG
GGGCGAATACAACTTTGACAAATTTAGCAAAAGCCTAAGGGAGTTTTGCAATTCCAATTGGACGCAAATA
TTAGCGAACAGTGATAAAGGCGTGTATAATTCTATTCCGGAGAATTTTTTGAAAGATGCATGCTTTAAGG
GCAATTGGGTCCTTAATATACTTCATGAAGGGTTTGATATGCCTCGAATAGATGTCGACGCAGAAAATGT
CAATGACAGGCCCTTATTTCAAAGTGTGGAAAAAGTCGAAGAACGAGAGTTATCGTGGACACTAGGCAGA
ATTTTACTTTATGCCTCAGGTAGCATATTGGCAGGTAATGATGACTTCATGGTGGGTATTGCGCCCAGTG
AAAGAAGAACTAAGCTCACTGGTAAGAAATTCATACCTGGCAAGTTACTGGAGTCTGATCAACTACGCAA
GCAAAGTTCCGGATCCGGTTCATTGGGAAGAGGTAGAAGATCCAAATTGTAATAACTCGAGTGGCGCGAA
TTTCTTATGATTTATGATTTTTATTATTAAATAAGTTATAAAAAAAATAAGTGTATACAAATTTTAAAGT
GACTCTTAGGTTTTAAAACGAAAATTCTTATTCTTGAGTAACTCTTTCCTGTAGGTCAGGTTGCTTTCTC
AGGTATAGCATGAGGTCGCTCTTATTGACCACACCTCTACCGGCATGCCGAGCAAATGCCTGCAAATCGC
TCCCCATTTCGCTGGATGCACACACTGGCTTAAGATGACAACGCCTTGCCAACAGGGAGTTCTTCAGAGA
CATGGAGGCTCAAAACGAAATTATTGACAGCCTAGACATCAATAGTCATACAACAGAAAGCGACCACCCA
ACTTTGGCTGATAATAGCGTATAAACAATGCATACTTTGTACGTTCAAAATACAATGCAGTAGATATATT
TATGCATATTACATATAATACATATCACATAGGAAGCAACAGGCGCGTTGGACTTTTAATTTTCGAGGAC
CGCGAATCCTTACATCACACCCAATCCCCCACAAGTGATCCCCCACACACCATAGCTTCAAAATGTTTCT
ACTCCTTTTTTACTCTTCCAGATTTTCTCGGACTCCGCGCATCGCCGTACCACTTCAAAACACCCAAGCA
CAGCATACTAAATTTCCCCTCTTTCTTCCTCTAGGGTGTCGTTAATTACCCGTACTAAAGGTTTGGAAAA
GAAAAAAGACACCGCCTCGTTTCTTTTTCTTCGTCGAAAAAGGCAATAAAAATTTTTATCACGTTTCTTT
TTCTTGAAAATTTTTTTTTTTGATTTTTTTCTCTTTCGATGACCTCCCATTGATATTTAAGTTAATAAAC
GGTCATCAATTTCTCAAGTTTCAGTTTCATTTTTCTTGTTCTATTACAACTTTTTTTACTTCTTGCTCAT
TAGAAAGAAAGCATAGCAATCTAATCTAAGTTTTAATTACAAAAGATCTATGCCACCACCATCAAGAAGT
AGAATAAACAAAACAAGAACATTAGGAATAGTGGGTACAGCTATAGCAGTGTTGGTCACGTCCTACTATA
TATATCAAAAGGTGACAGGTTCTGTGTCCAAAGGAGAGGAGTTAATCAAGGAAAACATGAGAATGAAAGT
TGTCATGGAGGGCTCCGTTAATGGTCACCAATTCAAGTGTACAGGGGAAGGTGAAGGTAATCCTTACATG
GGTACACAAACTATGAGAATTAAAGTAATTGAAGGCGGACCACTACCATTTGCATTTGACATTCTGGCAA
CGTCATTCATGTACGGATCACGAACTTTCATCAAGTACCCTAAAGGTATACCAGACTTTTTCAAGCAATC
TTTTCCAGAGGGTTTTACATGGGAAAGGGTTACAAGATACGAAGATGGGGGTGTCGTCACAGTTATGCAA
GATACTTCATTAGAAGATGGCTGCCTTGTCTATCATGTGCAAGTAAGAGGGGTGAATTTTCCTTCTAACG
GACCTGTGATGCAGAAAAAGACCAAAGGTTGGGAACCAAATACTGAAATGATGTACCCAGCTGATGGAGG
TTTGAGAGGCTACACACACATGGCGCTTAAAGTTGATGGTGGAGGTCATTTGTCTTGTAGTTTTGTTACC
ACTTATCGTTCTAAAAAGACTGTTGGCAATATCAAAATGCCAGGAATACATGCTGTAGACCACAGACTAG
AAAGACTCGAAGAGAGCGATAACGAAATGTTCGTTGTACAGAGAGAGCATGCCGTAGCCAAATTTGCTGG
CTTAGGCGGTGGTATGGATGAATTGTATAAGGGATCCGGGTCAGGCTCCGGATCTGGCCCTCCCCCAGCT
CTTCCGCCAAAAAGACGAAGGTAATGGCAGTGCTTTTAACTAAGAATTATTAGTCTTTTCTGCTTATTTT
TTCATCATAGTTTAGAACACTTTATATTAACGAATAGTTTATGAATCTATTTAGGTTTAAAAATTGATAC
AGTTTTATAAGTTACTTTTTCAAAGACTCGTGCTGTCTATTGCATAATGCACTGGAAGGGGAAAAAAAAG
GTGCACACGCGTGGCTTTTTCTTGAATTTGCAGTTTGAAAAATGCTGAGCAGTTACAGAGATGTTACGAA
CCACTAGTGCACTGCAGTACACGGTTTCCTTGAAATTTTTTTGATTCGGTAATCTCCGAACAGAAGGAAG
AACGAAGGAAGGAGCACAGACTTAGATTGGTATATATACGCATATGTAGTGTTGAAGAAACATGAAATTG
CCCAGTATTCTTAACCCAACTGCACAGAACAAAAACGTGCAGGAAACGAAGATAAATCATGTCGAAAGCT
ACATATAAGGAACGTGCTGCTACTCATCCTAGTCCTGTTGCTGCCAAGCTATTTAATATCATGCACGAAA
AGCAAACAAACTTGTGTGCTTCATTGGATGTTCGTACCACCAAGGAATTACTGGAGTTAGTTGAAGCATT
AGGTCCCAAAATTTGTTTACTAAAAACACATGTGGATATCTTGACTGATTTTTCCATGGAGGGCACAGTT
AAGCCGCTAAAGGCATTATCCGCCAAGTACAATTTTTTACTCTTCGAAGACAGAAAATTTGCTGACATTG
GTAATACAGTCAAATTGCAGTACTCTGCGGGTGTATACAGAATAGCAGAATGGGCAGACATTACGAATGC
ACACGGTGTGGTGGGCCCAGGTATTGTTAGCGGTTTGAAGCAGGCGGCAGAAGAAGTAACAAAGGAACCT
AGAGGCCTTTTGATGTTAGCAGAATTGTCATGCAAGGGCTCCCTATCTACTGGAGAATATACTAAGGGTA
CTGTTGACATTGCGAAGAGCGACAAAGATTTTGTTATCGGCTTTATTGCTCAAAGAGACATGGGTGGAAG
AGATGAAGGTTACGATTGGTTGATTATGACACCCGGTGTGGGTTTAGATGACAAGGGAGATGCATTGGGT
CAACAGTATAGAACCGTGGATGATGTGGTTTCTACAGGATCTGACATTATTATTGTTGGAAGAGGACTAT
TTGCAAAGGGAAGGGATGCTAAGGTAGAGGGTGAACGTTACAGAAAAGCAGGCTGGGAAGCATATTTGAG
AAGATGCGGCCAGCAAAACTAAAAAACTGTATTATAAGTAAATGCATGTATACTAAACTCACAAATTAGA
GCTTCAATTTAATTATATCAGTTATTACCCGAGTAGAGCACTTGAATCCACTGCCCCGGGAATCTCGGTC
GTAATGATTTCTATAATGACGAAAAAAAAAAAATTGGAAAGAAAAAGCTTCATGGCCTTTATAAAAAGGA
ACTATCCAATACCTCGCCAGAACCAAGTAACAGTATTTTACGGGGCACAAATCAAGAACAATAAGACAGG
ACTGTAAAGATGGACGCATTGAACTCCAAAGAACAACAAGAGTTCCAAAAAGTAGTGGAACAAAAGCAAA
TGAAGGATTTCATGCGTTTGTACTCTAATCTGGTAGAAAGATGTTTCACAGACTGTGTCAATGACTTCAC
AACATCAAAGCTAACCAATAAGGAACAAACATGCATCATGAAGTGCTCAGAAAAGTTCTTGAAGCATAGC
GAACGTGTAGGGCAGCGTTTCCAAGAACAAAACGCTGCCTTGGGACAAGGCTTGGGCCGATAAGGTGTAC
TGGCGTATATATATCTAATTATGTATCTCTGGTGTAGCCCATTTTTAGCATGTAAATATAAAGACCGAGC
GGCCGCGTGTTACAACCAATTAACCAATTCTGATTAGAAAAACTCATCGAGCATCAAATGAAACTGCAAT
TTATTCATATCAGGATTATCAATACCATATTTTTGAAAAAGCCGTTTCTGTAATGAAGGAGAAAACTCAC
CGAGGCAGTTCCATAGGATGGCAAGATCCTGGTATCGGTCTGCGATTCCGACTCGTCCAACATCAATACA
ACCTATTAATTTCCCCTCGTCAAAAATAAGGTTATCAAGTGAGAAATCACCATGAGTGACGACTGAATCC
GGTGAGAATGGCAAAAGCTTATGCATTTCTTTCCAGACTTGTTCAACAGGCCAGCCATTACGCTCGTCAT
CAAAATCACTCGCATCAACCAAACCGTTATTCATTCGTGATTGCGCCTGAGCGAGGCGAAATACGCGATC
GCTGTTAAAAGGACAATTACAAACAGGAATCGAATGCAACCGGCGCAGGAACACTGCCAGCGCATCAACA
ATATTTTCACCTGAATCAGGATATTCTTCTAATACCTGGAATGCTGTTTTCCCGGGGATCGCAGTGGTGA
GTAACCATGCATCATCAGGAGTACGGATAAAATGCTTGATGGTCGGAAGAGGCATAAATTCCGTCAGCCA
GTTTAGTCTGACCATCTCATCTGTAACATCATTGGCAACGCTACCTTTGCCATGTTTCAGAAACAACTCT
GGCGCATCGGGCTTCCCATACAATCGATAGATTGTCGCACCTGATTGCCCGACATTATCGCGAGCCCATT
TATACCCATATAAATCAGCATCCATGTTGGAATTTAATCGCGGCCTGGAGCAAGACGTTTCCCGTTGAAT
ATGGCTCATAACACCCCTTGTATTACTGTTTATGTAAGCAGACAGTTTTATTGTTCATGATGATATATTT
TTATCTTGTGCAATGTAACATCAGAGATTTTGAGACACAACGTGGCTTTGTTGAATAAATCGAACTTTTG
CTGAGTTGAAGGATCAGTCATGACCAAAATCCCTTAACGTGAGTTTTCGTTCCACTGAGCGTCAGACCCC
GTAGAAAAGATCAAAGGATCTTCTTGAGATCCTTTTTTTCTGCGCGTAATCTGCTGCTTGCAAACAAAAA
AACCACCGCTACCAGCGGTGGTTTGTTTGCCGGATCAAGAGCTACCAACTCTTTTTCCGAAGGTAACTGG
CTTCAGCAGAGCGCAGATACCAAATACTGTTCTTCTAGTGTAGCCGTAGTTAGGCCACCACTTCAAGAAC
TCTGTAGCACCGCCTACATACCTCGCTCTGCTAATCCTGTTACCAGTGGCTGCTGCCAGTGGCGATAAGT
CGTGTCTTACCGGGTTGGACTCAAGACGATAGTTACCGGATAAGGCGCAGCGGTCGGGCTGAACGGGGGG
TTCGTGCACACAGCCCAGCTTGGAGCGAACGACCTACACCGAACTGAGATACCTACAGCGTGAGCTATGA
GAAAGCGCCACGCTTCCCGAAGGGAGAAAGGCGGACAGGTATCCGGTAAGCGGCAGGGTCGGAACAGGAG
AGCGCACGAGGGAGCTTCCAGGGGGAAACGCCTGGTATCTTTATAGTCCTGTCGGGTTTCGCCACCTCTG
ACTTGAGCGTCGATTTTTGTGATGCTCGTCAGGGGGGCGGAGCCTATGGAAAAACGCCAGCAACGCGGCC
TTTTTACGGTTCCTGGCCTTTTGCTGGCCTTTTGCTCACATGTTCTTTCCTGCGTTATCCCCTGATTCTG
TGGATAACCGTGCGGCCGCCAATGCTAAATTCGAGTGAAACACAGGAAGATCAGAAAATCCTCATTTCAT
CCATATTAACAATAATTTCAAATGTTTATTTGCATTATTTGAAACTAGGCAAGACAAGCAACGAAACGTT
TTTGAAAATTTTGAGTATTTTCAATAAATTTGTAGAGGACTCAGATATTGAAAAAAAGCTACAGCAATTA
ATACTTGATAAGAAGAGTATTGAGAAGGGCAACGGTTCATCATCTCATGGATCTGCACATGAACAAACAC
CAGAGTCAAACGACGTTGAAATTGAGGCTACTGCGCCAATTGATGACAATACAGACGATGATAACAAACC
GAAGTTATCTGATGTAGAAAAGGATTAAAGATGCTAAGAGATAGTGATGATATTTCATAAATAATGTAAT
TCTATATATGTTAATTACCTTTTTTGCGAGGCATATTTATGGTGAAGGATAAGTTTTGACCATCAAAGAA
GGTTAATGTGGCTGTGGTTTCAGGGTCCATAAAGCCCACATGGATAACATTACCCCTGAATTCGCATCTA
GACTGA
Features (pLannotate 1.2.2; 15 found; start..end, strand, type, name):
    732..2057    +  CDS            YMD8: YMD8_YEAST - Experimental evidence at protein level: Swiss-Prot protein existence level 1. From Saccharomyces cerevisiae (strain ATCC 204508 / S288c) (Baker's yeast).
   2064..2777    +  CDS            mTurquoise2: mTurquoise2 is a basic (constitutively fluorescent) cyan fluorescent protein published in 2012, derived from Aequorea victoria. It is reported to be a rapidly-maturing monomer with very low acid sensitivity.
   2787..2984    +  CDS            crk (fragment): CRK_XENLA - Experimental evidence at transcript level: Swiss-Prot protein existence level 2. Required for apoptosis in Xenopus egg extracts (PubMed:9029144). Involved in cell branching and adhesion (By similarity). May mediate attachment-induced mapk8 activation, membrane ruffling and cell motility in a Rac-dependent manner. May regulate the efna5-epha3 signaling (By similarity). From Xenopus laevis (African clawed frog).
   2988..3176    +  CDS            CRKL (fragment): CRKL_HUMAN - Experimental evidence at protein level: Swiss-Prot protein existence level 1. May mediate the transduction of intracellular signals. From Homo sapiens (Human).
   4126..5610    +  CDS            YND1 (fragment): YND1_YEAST - Experimental evidence at protein level: Swiss-Prot protein existence level 1. Catalyzes the hydrolysis of phosphoanhydride bonds of nucleoside tri- and di-phosphates. Has equal high activity toward ADP/ATP, GDP/GTP, and UDP/UTP and approximately 50% less toward CDP/CTP and thiamine pyrophosphate. Has no activity toward GMP. Required for Golgi glycosylation and cell wall integrity. Together with CDC55, required for adenovirus E4orf4 (early region 4 open reading frame 4) induced toxicity, the apyrase activity is not required for this function. Plays a role in sphingolipid synthesis.
   5666..5853    +  terminator     ADH1 terminator: S. cerevisiae ADH1; transcription terminator for the S. cerevisiae alcohol dehydrogenase 1 (ADH1) gene
   5925..6041    +  CDS            MRL1 (fragment): MRL1_YEAST - Experimental evidence at protein level: Swiss-Prot protein existence level 1. Sorting receptor involved in the transport of vacuolar enzymes from the Golgi complex to the vacuole. Involved in the delivery and maturation of PEP4 (vacuolar proteinase A) and PRB1 (vacuolar proteinase B). From Saccharomyces cerevisiae (strain ATCC 204508 / S288c) (Baker's yeast).
   6203..6610    +  promoter       TEF1 promoter: S. cerevisiae TEF1; promoter for EF-1α
   6744..7451    +  CDS            mRuby2: mRuby2 is a basic (constitutively fluorescent) red fluorescent protein published in 2012, derived from Entacmaea quadricolor. It has moderate acid sensitivity.
   7792..7968    +  promoter       URA3 promoter (fragment): S. cerevisiae URA3
   7969..8772    +  CDS            URA3: orotidine-5'-phosphate decarboxylase, required for uracil biosynthesis; S. cerevisiae URA3; yeast auxotrophic marker, counterselectable with 5-fluoroorotic acid (5-FOA)
   9040..9300    +  CDS            TIM9: TIM9_YEAST - Experimental evidence at protein level: Swiss-Prot protein existence level 1. Mitochondrial intermembrane chaperone that participates in the import and insertion of multi-pass transmembrane proteins into the mitochondrial inner membrane. Also required for the transfer of beta- barrel precursors from the TOM complex to the sorting and assembly machinery (SAM complex) of the outer membrane. Acts as a chaperone-like protein that protects the hydrophobic precursors from aggregation and guide them through the mitochondrial intermembrane space. Compared to TIM10, it may have a strong st
   9414..10229   -  CDS            KanR: aminoglycoside phosphotransferase; aph(3')-Ia; confers resistance to kanamycin in bacteria or G418 (Geneticin®) in eukaryotes
  10454..11042   +  rep_origin     ori: high-copy-number ColE1/pMB1/pBR322/pUC origin of replication
  11149..11505   +  CDS            GEA2 (fragment): GEA2_YEAST - Experimental evidence at protein level: Swiss-Prot protein existence level 1. Activates the ARF proteins by exchanging bound GDP for free GTP. Plays a role in maintaining mitochondrial morphology (PubMed:25190516). From Saccharomyces cerevisiae (strain ATCC 204508 / S288c) (Baker's yeast).
