[The description below was written by a language model from this plasmid's Addgene catalogue record and pLannotate feature annotations shown in this document.]
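Description:
pKS1335 is an 11.7 kb yeast expression plasmid assembled by Golden Gate cloning on the in-house TMP138 backbone. It is propagated in E. coli through a high-copy ColE1/pUC-type origin with kanamycin resistance, and selected in Saccharomyces cerevisiae through the URA3 auxotrophic marker, which is also counterselectable with 5-FOA. The annotation detects no yeast replication origin or centromere. Short fragments matching yeast TIM9 and GEA2 flank the marker and bacterial region and could be genomic homology arms for chromosomal integration, but the record does not say so.

The payload is three expression units that together implement a scheme for delivering a membrane protein to peroxisomes. The first encodes full-length S. cerevisiae Ymd8p, the membrane protein cargo, fused to the cyan fluorescent protein mTurquoise2 and then to two tandem Crk-family SH3 domains. The second encodes residues 1–495 of the yeast apyrase Ynd1p carrying an enhanced C-terminal PTS1 peroxisomal targeting signal, followed by the ADH1 terminator. The third, downstream of the TEF1 promoter, encodes the first 36 residues of Pex22, a peroxisomal membrane anchor, fused to the red fluorescent protein mRuby2 and an SH3-binding peptide. This "chauffeur" is intended to bind the SH3 domains on the cargo and escort it to the peroxisomal membrane, with the two fluorophores allowing colocalisation to be checked. The short Pex22 segment, the SH3 peptide and the ePTS1 tag are not individually annotated, and the promoters driving the first two units are not identified. A small MRL1-matching fragment between units two and three is probably part of an unannotated regulatory region.
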