Addgene plasmid #239509: pKS1335
Purpose: Express Ymd8p membrane protein cargo, peroxisomal Ynd1p truncation, and Pex22 peroxisomal chauffeur
Depositing lab: John Dueber. Depositing organization: University of California, Berkeley.
Backbone
  Vector backbone: TMP138
  Backbone manufacturer: Internal
  Vector type: Yeast Expression
  Selectable markers: URA3
Growth in bacteria
  Bacterial resistance: Kanamycin, 50 μg/mL
  Growth temperature: 37°C
  Growth strain: DH5alpha
  Copy number: High Copy
Gene/Insert
  Gene/Insert name: ScYmd8p-mTurquoise2-2xCrk_SH3
  Species: S. cerevisiae (budding yeast)
  Cloning method: Golden Gate
Terms and licenses: Academic/Nonprofit Terms; Industry Terms: Not Available to Industry
Depositor comments: Additional inserts: 1) ScYnd1p(1-495)-ePTS1; 2) ScPex22(1-36)-mRuby2-SH3pep
How to cite: pKS1335 was a gift from John Dueber (Addgene plasmid # 239509 ; http://n2t.net/addgene:239509 ; RRID:Addgene_239509)
